Addgene plasmid #133478: pAV0663
Purpose: Expression in fission yeast from promoter pact1, integrated at his5 locus
Depositing lab: Sophie Martin. Depositing organization: Universite de Lausanne (UNIL). Publication: A toolbox of stable integration vectors in the fission yeast Schizosaccharomyces pombe. Vjestica A, Marek M, Nkosi PJ, Merlini L, Liu G, Berard M, Billault-Chaumartin I, Martin SG. J Cell Sci. 2020 Jan 8;133(1). pii: jcs.240754. doi: 10.1242/jcs.240754. PubMed 31801797.
Backbone
  Vector backbone: pHis5StuI(pAV0413)
  Vector type: Yeast Expression
Growth in bacteria
  Bacterial resistance: Ampicillin, 100 μg/mL
  Growth temperature: 37°C
  Growth strain: DH5alpha
  Copy number: High Copy
Gene/Insert
  Gene/Insert name: pHis5(StuI)-p(act1)-sfGFP-terminator(ScCYC1)
  Species: S. pombe (fission yeast)
  Cloning method: Unknown
Terms and licenses: Academic/Nonprofit Terms; Industry Terms: Not Available to Industry
Depositor comments: Please see the Resource Information section for an annotated Genbank file.
How to cite: pAV0663 was a gift from Sophie Martin (Addgene plasmid # 133478 ; http://n2t.net/addgene:133478 ; RRID:Addgene_133478)
