[The description below was written by a language model from this plasmid's Addgene catalogue record and pLannotate feature annotations shown in this document.]
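Description:
pAV0663 is a stable integration vector for the fission yeast Schizosaccharomyces pombe, built on the pHis5StuI (pAV0413) backbone and belonging to a toolbox of single-copy integrating plasmids. It carries no yeast replication origin in the annotated features. Instead it contains S. pombe his5 locus sequence, including the his5 coding region and a neighbouring snR5 small nucleolar RNA gene, which provides homology for targeting the construct to the chromosomal his5 locus. The "StuI" in the backbone name suggests that this enzyme is used to linearise the plasmid before transformation, and his5 presumably serves as the histidine prototrophy marker, although the record states neither point explicitly. In E. coli the 7,060 nt plasmid is maintained at high copy through a ColE1/pUC-type origin and selected with ampicillin via the β-lactamase gene. An f1 origin, lacZα and lac promoter/operator remnants, flanking T7 and T3 promoters, and short bom, rop and lacI fragments are leftovers of the bacterial cloning backbones.

The payload is a simple expression cassette: the S. pombe act1 (actin) promoter drives superfolder GFP, a rapidly maturing and robustly folding green fluorescent protein, and transcription ends at the S. cerevisiae CYC1 terminator. The automated feature table does not annotate the act1 promoter, but the unannotated stretch between the T7 promoter and the sfGFP coding sequence is consistent with its position. No fusion partner for sfGFP is recorded, so the construct appears to express free sfGFP. It would suit use as a constitutively expressed fluorescent marker or reference for act1 promoter strength, or as a template for placing other sequences under this promoter at the his5 locus.
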