Features (pLannotate 1.2.2; 18 found; start..end, strand, type, name):
    137..186     +  misc_feature   bom (fragment): basis of mobility region from pBR322
    310..452     +  ncRNA          S pombe snR5: Accession: RF01435 - small nucleolar RNA snR5
   1178..1825    +  CDS            his5: HIS7_SCHPO - Experimental evidence at protein level: Swiss-Prot protein existence level 1. From Schizosaccharomyces pombe (strain 972 / ATCC 24843) (Fission yeast).
   2213..2261    +  misc_feature   bom (fragment): basis of mobility region from pBR322
   2289..2717    -  rep_origin     f1 ori (sequence partly withheld): f1 bacteriophage origin of replication; arrow indicates direction of (+) strand synthesis
   2721..2876    -  CDS            lacZα (fragment): LacZα fragment of β-galactosidase; lacZ fragment
   2884..2902    +  promoter       T7 promoter: promoter for bacteriophage T7 RNA polymerase
   3789..4499    +  CDS            Superfolder GFP: Superfolder GFP is a basic (constitutively fluorescent) green fluorescent protein published in 2005, derived from Aequorea victoria. It is reported to be a very rapidly-maturing weak dimer.
   4526..4775    +  terminator     CYC1 terminator: S. cerevisiae CYC1; transcription terminator for CYC1
   4800..4818    -  promoter       T3 promoter: promoter for bacteriophage T3 RNA polymerase
   4863..4879    -  protein_bind   lac operator: The lac repressor binds to the lac operator to inhibit transcription in E. coli. This inhibition can be relieved by adding lactose or isopropyl-β-D-thiogalactopyranoside (IPTG). lac repressor encoded by lacI
   4887..4917    -  promoter       lac promoter: promoter for the E. coli lac operon
   4932..4953    -  protein_bind   CAP binding site: CAP binding activates transcription in the presence of cAMP. E. coli catabolite activator protein
   4966..5058    -  CDS            lacI (fragment): lac repressor; lacI; The lac repressor binds to the lac operator to inhibit transcription in E. coli. This inhibition can be relieved by adding lactose or isopropyl-β-D-thiogalactopyranoside (IPTG).
   5241..5829    -  rep_origin     ori: high-copy-number ColE1/pMB1/pBR322/pUC origin of replication
   6000..6860    -  CDS            AmpR: β-lactamase; bla; confers resistance to ampicillin, carbenicillin, and related antibiotics
   6861..6965    -  promoter       AmpR promoter: bla
   7060..35      +  CDS            rop (fragment) (across the origin): Rop protein, which maintains plasmids at low copy number; rop
>Addgene plasmid #133478 | pAV0663 | addgene full sequence | sequence record 263783 | Addgene NGS Result
TCGCGCGTTTCGGTGATGACGGTGAAAACCTCTGACACATGCAGCTCCCGGAGACGGTCACAGCTTGTCT
GTAAGCGGATGCCGGGAGCAGACAAGCCCGTCAGGGCGCGTCAGCGGGTGTTGGCGGGTGTCGGGGCTGG
CTTAACTATGCGGCATCAGAGCAGATTGTACTGAGAGTGCACCATAACCGGGATGGAACGATTGAATACT
GTGCTACTCTTTATGTAATATAACGAATTCAACTGTTCAACGTATGTGACTGCTCTCTGCTTCTCGGTAT
ATATTTACTTGAAGGAATTAATTTTTCTTTGCCAATGGTCTCTTTTACCAATTGCAGTCTGGCTTAAAGC
AATGAGGTTGTAATTAAATGGCTTGAGACCTAGAACAAACACCTTTTACAATCCTTGTTTACTGGTTTTG
ATAGTAAATTCGGTTCGCTTGTGGTGTACATTATATTTTTTAGGCTAGTCGTGATTTTTTGATAATATCA
ATATTCTTAGATTTGAGACATTCATGCTTTTTAATTTGATCAATCGTTTGTATCTTCATTAATTAGTAGG
TGGTTTGATAGAACATTTAGTTGCTTGTTTGACTACAAATATCTGCAGAATGGATTCGGTTAATAAAAAA
AATGTTTGAGGAATTAATTTTCGCTTTGGAGTGGAGGCCTCAATTCGATGTTGCAGATTTTACAAGTTTT
TAAAATGTATTTCATTATTACTTTTTATATGCCTAATAAAAAAGCCATAGTTTAATCTATAGATAACTTT
TTTTCCAGTGCACTAACGGACGTTACATTCCCATACAAAACTGCGTAGTTAAAGCTAAGGAAAAGTTAAT
ATCATGTTAATTAAATACGCTATTTACAATAAGACATTGAACTCATTTATATCGTTGAATATGAATAACC
AATTTCAGCGAATTTTTAACAAACATCGTTCACCTCGTTTAAGGATATCTTGTGTATGGGGTGTTGACTT
GCTTTATCGAATAATTACCGTACCTGTAATTGGCTTGCTGGATATAGCGGTAGTCTAATATCTAGCAAAA
ATCTTTTGGGTGAAAAGGCTTGCAATTTCACGACACCGAACTATTTGTCATTTTTTAATAAGGAAGTTTT
CCATAAATTCCTGTAATTCTCGGTTGATCTAATTGAAAAGAGTAGTTTTGCATCACGATGAGGAGGGCTT
TTGTAGAAAGAAATACGAACGAAACGAAAATCAGCGTTGCCATCGCTTTGGACAAAGCTCCCTTACCTGA
AGAGTCGAATTTTATTGATGAACTTATAACTTCCAAGCATGCAAACCAAAAGGGAGAACAAGTAATCCAA
GTAGACACGGGAATTGGATTCTTGGATCACATGTATCATGCACTGGCTAAACATGCAGGCTGGAGCTTAC
GACTTTACTCAAGAGGTGATTTAATCATCGATGATCATCACACTGCAGAAGATACTGCTATTGCACTTGG
TATTGCATTCAAGCAGGCTATGGGTAACTTTGCCGGCGTTAAAAGATTTGGACATGCTTATTGTCCACTT
GACGAAGCTCTTTCTAGAAGCGTAGTTGACTTGTCGGGACGGCCCTATGCTGTTATCGATTTGGGATTAA
AGCGTGAAAAGGTTGGGGAATTGTCCTGTGAAATGATCCCTCACTTACTATATTCCTTTTCGGTAGCAGC
TGGAATTACTTTGCATGTTACCTGCTTATATGGTAGTAATGACCATCATCGTGCTGAAAGCGCTTTTAAA
TCTCTGGCTGTTGCCATGCGCGCGGCTACTAGTCTTACTGGAAGTTCTGAAGTCCCAAGCACGAAGGGAG
TGTTGTAAAGATGAATTGGATTATGTCAGGAAAAGAACGACAATTTTGCATCCAAATTGTCTAAATTTTA
GAGTTGCTTGAAAACAATAGAACCTTACTTGCTTTATAATTACGTTAATTAGAAGCGTTATCTCGTGAAG
GAATATAGTACGTAGCCGTATAAATTGAATTGAATGTTCAGCTTATAGAATAGAGACACTTTGCTGTTCA
ATGCGTCGTCACTTACCATACTCACTTTATTATACGACTTTAAGTATAAACTCCGCGGTTATGGTAAAAT
TAATGATGCACAAACGTCCGATTCCATATGGGTACACTACAATTAAATACTTTTAAGTAACGCTGATTTC
TTATTTTTTATCCTTGGTGTATTTATTGTTTATACCGCTAGGGCGGTGTGAAATACCGCACAGATGCGTA
AGGAGAAAATACCGCATCAGGAAATTGTAAGCGTTAATATTTTGTTAAAATTCGCGTTAAATTTTTGTTA
AATCAGCTCATTTTTTAACCAATAGGCCGAAATCGGCAAAATCCCTTATAAATCAAAAGAATAGACCGAG
ATAGGGT
[37 nt withheld, positions 2388-2424]
AAAGAACGTGGACTCCAACGTCAAAGG
[49 nt withheld, positions 2452-2500]
T
[91 nt withheld, positions 2502-2592]
G
[124 nt withheld, positions 2594-2717]
CCATTCGCCATTCAGGCTGCGCAACTGTTGGGAAGGGCGATCGGTGCGGGCCTCTTCGCTATTACGCCAG
CTGGCGAAAGGGGGATGTGCTGCAAGGCGATTAAGTTGGGTAACGCCAGGGTTTTCCCAGTCACGACGTT
GTAAAACGACGGCCAGTGAGCGCGCGTAATACGACTCACTATAGGGCGAATTGGGTACCGGGCCCATTTA
AATGATCTACGATAATGAGACGGTGTTTGGGTTGTTTTTACTGAATTTTTCTTTTATTTTATGACATCTT
AATTTTTATGTTAATGATTATTCTTATACTTTTATCTATCTTTGATTAAAACTAATATTCATTCTTTTGA
TCACTAATTATTTTTATAGTATACGATTCAACCCAACTATAATACATTGTATCAAGAGAAATTTTTAATT
AGATGTAATTTAATAGCCATTTGATAAAAAAAAATTACCTTTTTTTTTGCTAGTGTTAAATTATTGATCA
TAACAATGTCGAATGAATACTAATAAAATAGGGACACGCGAGTTGCAAATACTTGAAATACCTTTGAAGA
TTTGTCTGTGAATTTTGATAAGATTTTTATGACCATCTCTTTTATATTCGATATCGTGAACTTTCATTTT
CTTTTGTTTTTTGCTTTTCAAGTTAAATAACGCGGAAATTATATTTCCTTATATGTTTATAAGAGCTTTT
AAAGGATTTGCTATATCGCTTACAGTACTACAACCGGTTGCTCAATGTTATCCGTTTCCGCGGTCTTCTT
CCGTGCGCATTCTGCCGTGAAGTGCTAACGCTGTGTGTGGCTTTATCAAAAAAGTGGCTCAAATATAGCA
ATTTCATACATATTTAAACACCCATTATACTTAAATGTATATTTTAAAATATATAAGAGATTTTCACTGT
ATAACTGTGTATCTTATCTATATGTAATCAACGGCTTCATACCACCTCAGCCAGCCGTGTTATAACTTAC
CGTTTACCAACTACATTTTTTGTAACGAACCAAAAAACCCTCAAAAGACAAGACCCTCGAGGTCGACGAA
TTCTTAATTAACATGGCAAGCTCCAAGGGTGAAGAGCTATTTACTGGGGTTGTACCCATTTTGGTAGAAC
TGGACGGAGATGTAAACGGACATAAATTCTCTGTTAGAGGTGAGGGCGAAGGCGATGCCACCAATGGTAA
ATTGACTCTGAAGTTTATATGCACTACGGGTAAATTACCTGTTCCTTGGCCAACCCTAGTAACAACTTTG
ACATATGGTGTTCAATGTTTCTCAAGATACCCAGACCATATGAAAAGGCATGATTTCTTTAAAAGTGCTA
TGCCAGAAGGCTACGTGCAAGAGAGAACTATCTCCTTTAAGGATGACGGTACGTATAAAACACGAGCAGA
AGTGAAATTCGAAGGGGATACACTAGTTAATCGCATCGAATTAAAGGGTATAGACTTTAAGGAAGATGGT
AATATTCTCGGCCATAAACTTGAGTATAATTTCAACTCGCATAATGTGTACATTACAGCTGACAAACAAA
AGAACGGAATTAAAGCGAATTTTAAAATCAGGCACAACGTCGAAGATGGGTCTGTTCAACTTGCCGATCA
TTATCAGCAAAACACCCCTATTGGTGATGGTCCAGTCTTGTTACCCGATAATCACTACTTAAGCACACAG
TCTAGATTGTCAAAAGATCCGAATGAAAAGCGTGATCACATGGTTTTATTGGAATTTGTCACCGCTGCAG
GAATAACTCACGGAATGGACGAGCTTTATAAGCCCGGGGCGGCCGCTTAAGGCGCGCCTCATGTAATTAG
TTATGTCACGCTTACATTCACGCCCTCCTCCCACATCCGCTCTAACCGAAAAGGAAGGAGTTAGACAACC
TGAAGTCTAGGTCCCTATTTATTTTTTTTAATAGTTATGTTAGTATTAAGAACGTTATTTATATTTCAAA
TTTTTCTTTTTTTTCTGTACAAACGCGTGTACGCATGTAACATTATACTGAAAACCTTGCTTGAGAAGGT
TTTGGGACGCTCGAAGGCTTTAATTTGCAGATCTGAGCTCCAGCTTTTGTTCCCTTTAGTGAGGGTTAAT
TGCGCGCTTGGCGTAATCATGGTCATAGCTGTTTCCTGTGTGAAATTGTTATCCGCTCACAATTCCACAC
AACATACGAGCCGGAAGCATAAAGTGTAAAGCCTGGGGTGCCTAATGAGTGAGCTAACTCACATTAATTG
CGTTGCGCTCACTGCCCGCTTTCCAGTCGGGAAACCTGTCGTGCCAGCTGCATTAATGAATCGGCCAACG
CGCGGGGAGAGGCGGTTTGCGTATTGGGCGCTCTTCCGCTTCCTCGCTCACTGACTCGCTGCGCTCGGTC
GTTCGGCTGCGGCGAGCGGTATCAGCTCACTCAAAGGCGGTAATACGGTTATCCACAGAATCAGGGGATA
ACGCAGGAAAGAACATGTGAGCAAAAGGCCAGCAAAAGGCCAGGAACCGTAAAAAGGCCGCGTTGCTGGC
GTTTTTCCATAGGCTCCGCCCCCCTGACGAGCATCACAAAAATCGACGCTCAAGTCAGAGGTGGCGAAAC
CCGACAGGACTATAAAGATACCAGGCGTTTCCCCCTGGAAGCTCCCTCGTGCGCTCTCCTGTTCCGACCC
TGCCGCTTACCGGATACCTGTCCGCCTTTCTCCCTTCGGGAAGCGTGGCGCTTTCTCATAGCTCACGCTG
TAGGTATCTCAGTTCGGTGTAGGTCGTTCGCTCCAAGCTGGGCTGTGTGCACGAACCCCCCGTTCAGCCC
GACCGCTGCGCCTTATCCGGTAACTATCGTCTTGAGTCCAACCCGGTAAGACACGACTTATCGCCACTGG
CAGCAGCCACTGGTAACAGGATTAGCAGAGCGAGGTATGTAGGCGGTGCTACAGAGTTCTTGAAGTGGTG
GCCTAACTACGGCTACACTAGAAGAACAGTATTTGGTATCTGCGCTCTGCTGAAGCCAGTTACCTTCGGA
AAAAGAGTTGGTAGCTCTTGATCCGGCAAACAAACCACCGCTGGTAGCGGTGGTTTTTTTGTTTGCAAGC
AGCAGATTACGCGCAGAAAAAAAGGATCTCAAGAAGATCCTTTGATCTTTTCTACGGGGTCTGACGCTCA
GTGGAACGAAAACTCACGTTAAGGGATTTTGGTCATGAGATTATCAAAAAGGATCTTCACCTAGATCCTT
TTAAATTAAAAATGAAGTTTTAAATCAATCTAAAGTATATATGAGTAAACTTGGTCTGACAGTTACCAAT
GCTTAATCAGTGAGGCACCTATCTCAGCGATCTGTCTATTTCGTTCATCCATAGTTGCCTGACTCCCCGT
CGTGTAGATAACTACGATACGGGAGGGCTTACCATCTGGCCCCAGTGCTGCAATGATACCGCGAGACCCA
CGCTCACCGGCTCCAGATTTATCAGCAATAAACCAGCCAGCCGGAAGGGCCGAGCGCAGAAGTGGTCCTG
CAACTTTATCCGCCTCCATCCAGTCTATTAATTGTTGCCGGGAAGCTAGAGTAAGTAGTTCGCCAGTTAA
TAGTTTGCGCAACGTTGTTGCCATTGCTACAGGCATCGTGGTGTCACGCTCGTCGTTTGGTATGGCTTCA
TTCAGCTCCGGTTCCCAACGATCAAGGCGAGTTACATGATCCCCCATGTTGTGCAAAAAAGCGGTTAGCT
CCTTCGGTCCTCCGATCGTTGTCAGAAGTAAGTTGGCCGCAGTGTTATCACTCATGGTTATGGCAGCACT
GCATAATTCTCTTACTGTCATGCCATCCGTAAGATGCTTTTCTGTGACTGGTGAGTACTCAACCAAGTCA
TTCTGAGAATAGTGTATGCGGCGACCGAGTTGCTCTTGCCCGGCGTCAATACGGGATAATACCGCGCCAC
ATAGCAGAACTTTAAAAGTGCTCATCATTGGAAAACGTTCTTCGGGGCGAAAACTCTCAAGGATCTTACC
GCTGTTGAGATCCAGTTCGATGTAACCCACTCGTGCACCCAACTGATCTTCAGCATCTTTTACTTTCACC
AGCGTTTCTGGGTGAGCAAAAACAGGAAGGCAAAATGCCGCAAAAAAGGGAATAAGGGCGACACGGAAAT
GTTGAATACTCATACTCTTCCTTTTTCAATATTATTGAAGCATTTATCAGGGTTATTGTCTCATGAGCGG
ATACATATTTGAATGTATTTAGAAAAATAAACAAATAGGGGTTCCGCGCACATTTCCCCGAAAAGTGCCA
CCTGACGTCTAAGAAACCATTATTATCATGACATTAACCTATAAAAATAGGCGTATCACGAGGCCCTTTC
GTC
